Addgene plasmid #228068: TagBFP(S2)3(S4)3-gs
Purpose: Mammalian expression of coiled coil segments (S2)x3-(S4)x3, with short flexible linkers and N-terminal TagBFP; for phase separation and forming of liquid condensates in mammalian cells.
Depositing lab: Roman Jerala. Publication: Programmable de novo designed coiled coil-mediated phase separation in mammalian cells. Ramsak M, Ramirez DA, Hough LE, Shirts MR, Vidmar S, Elersic Filipic K, Anderluh G, Jerala R. Nat Commun. 2023 Dec 2;14(1):7973. doi: 10.1038/s41467-023-43742-w. PubMed 38042897.
Backbone
  Vector backbone: pcDNA
  Vector type: Mammalian Expression
Growth in bacteria
  Bacterial resistance: Ampicillin, 100 μg/mL
  Growth temperature: 37°C
  Growth strain: DH5alpha
  Copy number: High Copy
Gene/Insert
  Gene/Insert name: BFP, S2, S4
  Species: Synthetic
  Cloning method: Gibson Cloning
Terms and licenses: Academic/Nonprofit Terms; Industry Terms: Not Available to Industry
How to cite: TagBFP(S2)3(S4)3-gs was a gift from Roman Jerala (Addgene plasmid # 228068 ; http://n2t.net/addgene:228068 ; RRID:Addgene_228068)
