[The description below was written by a language model from this plasmid's Addgene catalogue record and pLannotate feature annotations shown in this document.]
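Description:
TagBFP(S2)3(S4)3-gs is a mammalian expression plasmid built on a pcDNA backbone (about 6.7 kb) that encodes a fully synthetic fusion protein: the blue fluorescent protein TagBFP at the N-terminus, followed by three repeats of the designed coiled-coil segment S2 and three repeats of S4, joined by short flexible linkers. In bacteria it is maintained at high copy through a ColE1/pUC-type origin and selected with ampicillin via the β-lactamase gene. An f1 origin is also present, and fragments of lac regulatory elements and a bom region are backbone remnants.

Expression in mammalian cells is driven by the human CMV immediate early enhancer and promoter and terminated by the bovine growth hormone polyadenylation signal. A T7 promoter upstream and an SP6 promoter downstream flank the insert, as is usual for pcDNA-type vectors. The annotation detects a short His-tag fragment immediately before the TagBFP coding sequence. The region between TagBFP and the SP6 site, roughly 500 nt, carries no annotated features and presumably holds the S2 and S4 repeats, which automated annotation would not recognise as de novo designed sequences. A separate SV40 promoter–neo–SV40 poly(A) cassette could allow G418 selection of transfected mammalian cells, although the record does not describe such use.

The multivalent arrangement of coiled-coil segments is intended to drive phase separation, so that the protein forms liquid condensates in mammalian cells. The TagBFP moiety lets these condensates be visualised by blue fluorescence.
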