Features (pLannotate 1.2.2; 22 found; start..end, strand, type, name):
     28..80      -  misc_feature   bom (fragment): basis of mobility region from pBR322
    235..614     +  enhancer       CMV enhancer: human cytomegalovirus immediate early enhancer
    615..818     +  promoter       CMV promoter: human cytomegalovirus (CMV) immediate early promoter
    814..847     +  LTR            5' LTR (truncated) (fragment): truncated 5' long terminal repeat (LTR) from HIV-1
    863..881     +  promoter       T7 promoter: promoter for bacteriophage T7 RNA polymerase
    953..970     +  CDS            9xHis (fragment): 9xHis affinity tag
    971..1669    +  CDS            TagBFP: TagBFP is a basic (constitutively fluorescent) blue fluorescent protein published in 2008, derived from Entacmaea quadricolor. It is reported to be a very rapidly-maturing monomer with very low acid sensitivity.
   2210..2228    -  promoter       SP6 promoter: promoter for bacteriophage SP6 RNA polymerase
   2254..2478    +  polyA_signal   bGH poly(A) signal: bovine growth hormone polyadenylation signal
   2482..2503    +  promoter       SV40 promoter (fragment): SV40 enhancer and early promoter
   2524..2952    +  rep_origin     f1 ori (sequence partly withheld): f1 bacteriophage origin of replication; arrow indicates direction of (+) strand synthesis
   2966..3295    +  promoter       SV40 promoter: SV40 enhancer and early promoter
   3362..4153    +  CDS            neo: KKA2_KLEPN - Also known as kan, nptII. Experimental evidence at protein level: Swiss-Prot protein existence level 1. Resistance to kanamycin, neomycin, paromomycin, ribostamycin, butirosin and gentamicin B. From Klebsiella pneumoniae.
   4177..4335    +  CDS            ble (fragment): BLE_KLEPN - Experimental evidence at protein level: Swiss-Prot protein existence level 1. Binding protein with a strong affinity to the bleomycin family of antibiotics. Binds to CL990; an antimitotic-antibiotic compound. From Klebsiella pneumoniae.
   4330..4451    +  polyA_signal   SV40 poly(A) signal: SV40 polyadenylation signal
   4524..4540    -  protein_bind   lac operator: The lac repressor binds to the lac operator to inhibit transcription in E. coli. This inhibition can be relieved by adding lactose or isopropyl-β-D-thiogalactopyranoside (IPTG). lac repressor encoded by lacI
   4548..4578    -  promoter       lac promoter: promoter for the E. coli lac operon
   4593..4614    -  protein_bind   CAP binding site: CAP binding activates transcription in the presence of cAMP. E. coli catabolite activator protein
   4627..4719    -  CDS            lacI (fragment): lac repressor; lacI; The lac repressor binds to the lac operator to inhibit transcription in E. coli. This inhibition can be relieved by adding lactose or isopropyl-β-D-thiogalactopyranoside (IPTG).
   4902..5490    -  rep_origin     ori: high-copy-number ColE1/pMB1/pBR322/pUC origin of replication
   5661..6521    -  CDS            AmpR: β-lactamase; bla; confers resistance to ampicillin, carbenicillin, and related antibiotics
   6522..6626    -  promoter       AmpR promoter: bla
>Addgene plasmid #228068 | TagBFP(S2)3(S4)3-gs | addgene full sequence | sequence record 451171 | Addgene NGS Result
GACGGATCGGGAGATCTCCCGATCCCCTATGGTGCACTCTCAGTACAATCTGCTCTGATGCCGCATAGTT
AAGCCAGTATCTGCTCCCTGCTTGTGTGTTGGAGGTCGCTGAGTAGTGCGCGAGCAAAATTTAAGCTACA
ACAAGGCAAGGCTTGACCGACAATTGCATGAAGAATCTGCTTAGGGTTAGGCGTTTTGCGCTGCTTCGCG
ATGTACGGGCCAGATATACGCGTTGACATTGATTATTGACTAGTTATTAATAGTAATCAATTACGGGGTC
ATTAGTTCATAGCCCATATATGGAGTTCCGCGTTACATAACTTACGGTAAATGGCCCGCCTGGCTGACCG
CCCAACGACCCCCGCCCATTGACGTCAATAATGACGTATGTTCCCATAGTAACGCCAATAGGGACTTTCC
ATTGACGTCAATGGGTGGAGTATTTACGGTAAACTGCCCACTTGGCAGTACATCAAGTGTATCATATGCC
AAGTACGCCCCCTATTGACGTCAATGACGGTAAATGGCCCGCCTGGCATTATGCCCAGTACATGACCTTA
TGGGACTTTCCTACTTGGCAGTACATCTACGTATTAGTCATCGCTATTACCATGGTGATGCGGTTTTGGC
AGTACATCAATGGGCGTGGATAGCGGTTTGACTCACGGGGATTTCCAAGTCTCCACCCCATTGACGTCAA
TGGGAGTTTGTTTTGGCACCAAAATCAACGGGACTTTCCAAAATGTCGTAACAACTCCGCCCCATTGACG
CAAATGGGCGGTAGGCGTGTACGGTGGGAGGTCTATATAAGCAGAGCTCTCTGGCTAACTAGAGAACCCA
CTGCTTACTGGCTTATCGAAATTAATACGACTCACTATAGGGAGACCCAAGCTTGGTACCGAGCTCGGAT
CCACTAGTAACGGCCGCCAGTGTGCTGGAATTCGCCACCATGCACCACCACCACCACCACATGAGCGAGC
TGATTAAGGAGAACATGCACATGAAGCTGTACATGGAGGGCACCGTGGACAACCATCACTTCAAGTGCAC
ATCCGAGGGCGAAGGCAAGCCCTACGAGGGCACCCAGACCATGAGAATCAAGGTGGTCGAGGGCGGCCCT
CTCCCCTTCGCCTTCGACATCCTGGCTACTAGCTTCCTCTACGGCAGCAAGACCTTCATCAACCACACCC
AGGGCATCCCCGACTTCTTCAAGCAGTCCTTCCCTGAGGGCTTCACATGGGAGAGAGTCACCACATACGA
AGACGGGGGCGTGCTGACCGCTACCCAGGACACCAGCCTCCAGGACGGCTGCCTCATCTACAACGTCAAG
ATCAGAGGGGTGAACTTCACATCCAACGGCCCTGTGATGCAGAAGAAAACACTCGGCTGGGAGGCCTTCA
CCGAGACGCTGTACCCCGCTGACGGCGGCCTGGAAGGCAGAAACGACATGGCCCTGAAGCTCGTGGGCGG
GAGCCATCTGATCGCAAACATCAAGACCACATATAGATCCAAGAAACCCGCTAAGAACCTCAAGATGCCT
GGCGTCTACTATGTGGACTACAGACTGGAAAGAATCAAGGAGGCCAACAACGAGACCTACGTCGAGCAGC
ACGAGGTGGCAGTGGCCAGATACTGCGACCTCCCTAGCAAACTGGGGCACAAGCTCAATGGCAGTGGCTC
CCCAGGGAGCGGTGAGATACAAAGTCTTGAGGAGAAGATAAGTCAGCTTAAGCAGGAGAACTCTCAATTG
GAGGAAGGTTCCGGGAGTCCGGGAAGTGGAGAAATTCAATCTCTCGAAGAGAAAATAAGTCAATTGAAGC
AGGAAAACAGCCAACTTGAGGAGGGTTCAGGTTCACCCGGATCTGGCGAAATCCAATCTCTGGAGGAGAA
AATTAGTCAACTTAAGCAAGAGAACTCACAGTTGGAGGAGGGTAGTGGATCCCCCGGGTCAGGCAAAATC
CAGAGTTTGAAAGAAAAGAACTCCCAACTCAAACAAGAGATCTCTCAACTGGAAGAAGGCAGTGGTAGCC
CGGGCAGCGGCAAGATACAAAGTTTGAAAGAAAAGAACTCACAACTGAAACAGGAAATTAGCCAGCTTGA
AGAGGGTTCCGGAAGCCCCGGGAGCGGGAAAATACAAAGTCTTAAAGAGAAGAACTCCCAGCTCAAACAA
GAGATTTCTCAGTTGGAAGAGTAATCTAGAGGGCCCTATTCTATAGTGTCACCTAAATGCTAGAGCTCGC
TGATCAGCCTCGACTGTGCCTTCTAGTTGCCAGCCATCTGTTGTTTGCCCCTCCCCCGTGCCTTCCTTGA
CCCTGGAAGGTGCCACTCCCACTGTCCTTTCCTAATAAAATGAGGAAATTGCATCGCATTGTCTGAGTAG
GTGTCATTCTATTCTGGGGGGTGGGGTGGGGCAGGACAGCAAGGGGGAGGATTGGGAAGACAATAGCAGG
CATGCTGGGGATGCGGTGGGCTCTATGGCTTCTGAGGCGGAAAGAACCAGCTGGGGCTCTAGGGGGTATC
CCC
[124 nt withheld, positions 2524-2647]
C
[91 nt withheld, positions 2649-2739]
A
[49 nt withheld, positions 2741-2789]
CCTTTGACGTTGGAGTCCACGTTCTTT
[37 nt withheld, positions 2817-2853]
ACCCTATCTCGGTCTATTCTTTTGATTTATAAGGGATTTTGCCGATTTCGGCCTATTGGTTAAAAAATGA
GCTGATTTAACAAAAATTTAACGCGAATTAATTCTGTGGAATGTGTGTCAGTTAGGGTGTGGAAAGTCCC
CAGGCTCCCCAGCAGGCAGAAGTATGCAAAGCATGCATCTCAATTAGTCAGCAACCAGGTGTGGAAAGTC
CCCAGGCTCCCCAGCAGGCAGAAGTATGCAAAGCATGCATCTCAATTAGTCAGCAACCATAGTCCCGCCC
CTAACTCCGCCCATCCCGCCCCTAACTCCGCCCAGTTCCGCCCATTCTCCGCCCCATGGCTGACTAATTT
TTTTTATTTATGCAGAGGCCGAGGCCGCCTCTGCCTCTGAGCTATTCCAGAAGTAGTGAGGAGGCTTTTT
TGGAGGCCTAGGCTTTTGCAAAAAGCTCCCGGGAGCTTGTATATCCATTTTCGGATCTGATCAAGAGACA
GGATGAGGATCGTTTCGCATGATTGAACAAGATGGATTGCACGCAGGTTCTCCGGCCGCTTGGGTGGAGA
GGCTATTCGGCTATGACTGGGCACAACAGACAATCGGCTGCTCTGATGCCGCCGTGTTCCGGCTGTCAGC
GCAGGGGCGCCCGGTTCTTTTTGTCAAGACCGACCTGTCCGGTGCCCTGAATGAACTGCAGGACGAGGCA
GCGCGGCTATCGTGGCTGGCCACGACGGGCGTTCCTTGCGCAGCTGTGCTCGACGTTGTCACTGAAGCGG
GAAGGGACTGGCTGCTATTGGGCGAAGTGCCGGGGCAGGATCTCCTGTCATCTCACCTTGCTCCTGCCGA
GAAAGTATCCATCATGGCTGATGCAATGCGGCGGCTGCATACGCTTGATCCGGCTACCTGCCCATTCGAC
CACCAAGCGAAACATCGCATCGAGCGAGCACGTACTCGGATGGAAGCCGGTCTTGTCGATCAGGATGATC
TGGACGAAGAGCATCAGGGGCTCGCGCCAGCCGAACTGTTCGCCAGGCTCAAGGCGCGCATGCCCGACGG
CGAGGATCTCGTCGTGACCCATGGCGATGCCTGCTTGCCGAATATCATGGTGGAAAATGGCCGCTTTTCT
GGATTCATCGACTGTGGCCGGCTGGGTGTGGCGGACCGCTATCAGGACATAGCGTTGGCTACCCGTGATA
TTGCTGAAGAGCTTGGCGGCGAATGGGCTGACCGCTTCCTCGTGCTTTACGGTATCGCCGCTCCCGATTC
GCAGCGCATCGCCTTCTATCGCCTTCTTGACGAGTTCTTCTGAGCGGGACTCTGGGGTTCGAAATGACCG
ACCAAGCGACGCCCAACCTGCCATCACGAGATTTCGATTCCACCGCCGCCTTCTATGAAAGGTTGGGCTT
CGGAATCGTTTTCCGGGACGCCGGCTGGATGATCCTCCAGCGCGGGGATCTCATGCTGGAGTTCTTCGCC
CACCCCAACTTGTTTATTGCAGCTTATAATGGTTACAAATAAAGCAATAGCATCACAAATTTCACAAATA
AAGCATTTTTTTCACTGCATTCTAGTTGTGGTTTGTCCAAACTCATCAATGTATCTTATCATGTCTGTAT
ACCGTCGACCTCTAGCTAGAGCTTGGCGTAATCATGGTCATAGCTGTTTCCTGTGTGAAATTGTTATCCG
CTCACAATTCCACACAACATACGAGCCGGAAGCATAAAGTGTAAAGCCTGGGGTGCCTAATGAGTGAGCT
AACTCACATTAATTGCGTTGCGCTCACTGCCCGCTTTCCAGTCGGGAAACCTGTCGTGCCAGCTGCATTA
ATGAATCGGCCAACGCGCGGGGAGAGGCGGTTTGCGTATTGGGCGCTCTTCCGCTTCCTCGCTCACTGAC
TCGCTGCGCTCGGTCGTTCGGCTGCGGCGAGCGGTATCAGCTCACTCAAAGGCGGTAATACGGTTATCCA
CAGAATCAGGGGATAACGCAGGAAAGAACATGTGAGCAAAAGGCCAGCAAAAGGCCAGGAACCGTAAAAA
GGCCGCGTTGCTGGCGTTTTTCCATAGGCTCCGCCCCCCTGACGAGCATCACAAAAATCGACGCTCAAGT
CAGAGGTGGCGAAACCCGACAGGACTATAAAGATACCAGGCGTTTCCCCCTGGAAGCTCCCTCGTGCGCT
CTCCTGTTCCGACCCTGCCGCTTACCGGATACCTGTCCGCCTTTCTCCCTTCGGGAAGCGTGGCGCTTTC
TCATAGCTCACGCTGTAGGTATCTCAGTTCGGTGTAGGTCGTTCGCTCCAAGCTGGGCTGTGTGCACGAA
CCCCCCGTTCAGCCCGACCGCTGCGCCTTATCCGGTAACTATCGTCTTGAGTCCAACCCGGTAAGACACG
ACTTATCGCCACTGGCAGCAGCCACTGGTAACAGGATTAGCAGAGCGAGGTATGTAGGCGGTGCTACAGA
GTTCTTGAAGTGGTGGCCTAACTACGGCTACACTAGAAGAACAGTATTTGGTATCTGCGCTCTGCTGAAG
CCAGTTACCTTCGGAAAAAGAGTTGGTAGCTCTTGATCCGGCAAACAAACCACCGCTGGTAGCGGTGGTT
TTTTTGTTTGCAAGCAGCAGATTACGCGCAGAAAAAAAGGATCTCAAGAAGATCCTTTGATCTTTTCTAC
GGGGTCTGACGCTCAGTGGAACGAAAACTCACGTTAAGGGATTTTGGTCATGAGATTATCAAAAAGGATC
TTCACCTAGATCCTTTTAAATTAAAAATGAAGTTTTAAATCAATCTAAAGTATATATGAGTAAACTTGGT
CTGACAGTTACCAATGCTTAATCAGTGAGGCACCTATCTCAGCGATCTGTCTATTTCGTTCATCCATAGT
TGCCTGACTCCCCGTCGTGTAGATAACTACGATACGGGAGGGCTTACCATCTGGCCCCAGTGCTGCAATG
ATACCGCGAGACCCACGCTCACCGGCTCCAGATTTATCAGCAATAAACCAGCCAGCCGGAAGGGCCGAGC
GCAGAAGTGGTCCTGCAACTTTATCCGCCTCCATCCAGTCTATTAATTGTTGCCGGGAAGCTAGAGTAAG
TAGTTCGCCAGTTAATAGTTTGCGCAACGTTGTTGCCATTGCTACAGGCATCGTGGTGTCACGCTCGTCG
TTTGGTATGGCTTCATTCAGCTCCGGTTCCCAACGATCAAGGCGAGTTACATGATCCCCCATGTTGTGCA
AAAAAGCGGTTAGCTCCTTCGGTCCTCCGATCGTTGTCAGAAGTAAGTTGGCCGCAGTGTTATCACTCAT
GGTTATGGCAGCACTGCATAATTCTCTTACTGTCATGCCATCCGTAAGATGCTTTTCTGTGACTGGTGAG
TACTCAACCAAGTCATTCTGAGAATAGTGTATGCGGCGACCGAGTTGCTCTTGCCCGGCGTCAATACGGG
ATAATACCGCGCCACATAGCAGAACTTTAAAAGTGCTCATCATTGGAAAACGTTCTTCGGGGCGAAAACT
CTCAAGGATCTTACCGCTGTTGAGATCCAGTTCGATGTAACCCACTCGTGCACCCAACTGATCTTCAGCA
TCTTTTACTTTCACCAGCGTTTCTGGGTGAGCAAAAACAGGAAGGCAAAATGCCGCAAAAAAGGGAATAA
GGGCGACACGGAAATGTTGAATACTCATACTCTTCCTTTTTCAATATTATTGAAGCATTTATCAGGGTTA
TTGTCTCATGAGCGGATACATATTTGAATGTATTTAGAAAAATAAACAAATAGGGGTTCCGCGCACATTT
CCCCGAAAAGTGCCACCTGACGTC
